>Addgene plasmid #207712 | qTAG-C-sTagRFP-Blast | addgene full sequence | sequence record 413769 | Addgene NGS Result
TCGCGCGTTTCGGTGATGACGGTGAAAACCTCTGACACATGCAGCTCCCGGAGACGGTCACAGCTTGTCT
GTAAGCGGATGCCGGGAGCAGACAAGCCCGTCAGGGCGCGTCAGCGGGTGTTGGCGGGTGTCGGGGCTGG
CTTAACTATGCGGCATCAGAGCAGATTGTACTGAGAGTGCACCATATGCGGTGTGAAATACCGCACAGAT
GCGTAAGGAGAAAATACCGCATCAGGCGCCATTCGCCATTCAGGCTGCGCAACTGTTGGGAAGGGCGATC
GGTGCGGGCCTCTTCGCTATTACGCCAGCTGGCGAAAGGGGGATGTGCTGCAAGGCGATTAAGTTGGGTA
ACGCCAGGGTTTTCCCAGTCACGACGTTGTAAAACGACGGCCAGTGAATTCGGAGGAAGCGGAGGATCTG
GCGGTACCGGTGGAGGCGGATCTATGGTGTCTAAGGGCGAGGAACTGATTAAGGAGAATATGCACATGAA
GCTGTACATGGAGGGCACCGTGAACAACCACCACTTCAAATGCACCTCCGAGGGCGAAGGCAAGCCCTAC
GAGGGCACCCAGACCATGAGAATCAAGGTGGTCGAGGGCGGCCCTCTCCCCTTCGCCTTCGACATCCTGG
CTACCAGCTTCATGTACGGCAGCAGAACCTTCATCAACCACACCCAGGGCATCCCCGATTTCTTTAAGCA
GTCCTTCCCAGAGGGCTTCACATGGGAGAGAGTCACCACATACGAGGACGGGGGCGTGCTGACCGCCACC
CAGGACACCAGCCTCCAGGACGGCTGCCTCATCTACAACGTCAAGATCAGAGGGGTGAACTTCCCATCCA
ACGGCCCTGTGATGCAGAAGAAAACACTCGGCTGGGAGGCCAACACCGAGATGCTGTACCCCGCTGACGG
CGGCCTGGAAGGCAGAACCGTCATGGCCCTGAAGCTCGTGGGCGGGGGCCACCTGATCTGCAACTTCAAG
ACCACATACAGGTCCAAGAAACCCGCTAAGAACCTGAAGATGCCCGGAGTGTACTATGTGGACCACAGAC
TGGAGAGAATCAAGGAGGCCGACAAAGAGACATACGTCGAGCAGCACGAGGTGGCTGTGGCCAGATACTG
CGACCTCCCTAGCAAACTGGGCCACAAGCTGAACGGCATGGACGAGCTGTACAAGGGAGGTGGCGGTTCC
GGCAAGCCCATCCCCAACCCCCTGCTGGGCCTGGACAGCACCGGAGGTGGCGGATCAACGCGTTACCGTT
CGTATAGCATACATTATACGAAGTTATCTGGATCCGGAGCTACTAACTTCAGCCTGCTGAAGCAGGCCGG
AGACGTGGAGGAGAACCCTGGACCTTCTAGAATGGCCAAGCCTTTGTCTCAAGAAGAATCCACCCTCATT
GAAAGAGCAACGGCTACAATCAACAGCATCCCCATCTCTGAAGACTACAGCGTCGCCAGCGCAGCTCTCT
CTAGCGACGGCCGCATCTTCACTGGTGTCAATGTATATCATTTTACTGGGGGACCTTGTGCAGAACTCGT
GGTGCTGGGCACTGCTGCTGCTGCGGCAGCTGGCAACCTGACTTGTATCGTCGCGATCGGAAATGAGAAC
AGGGGCATCTTGAGCCCCTGCGGACGGTGCCGACAGGTGCTTCTCGATCTGCATCCTGGGATCAAAGCCA
TAGTGAAGGACAGTGATGGACAGCCGACGGCAGTTGGGATTCGTGAATTGCTGCCCTCTGGTTATGTGTG
GGAGGGCCCCGGGATAACTTCGTATAGCATACATTATACGAACGGTAGCCTCGAGACCGGTAAGAGCAAG
TGAAAGCTTGGCGTAATCATGGTCATAGCTGTTTCCTGTGTGAAATTGTTATCCGCTCACAATTCCACAC
AACATACGAGCCGGAAGCATAAAGTGTAAAGCCTGGGGTGCCTAATGAGTGAGCTAACTCACATTAATTG
CGTTGCGCTCACTGCCCGCTTTCCAGTCGGGAAACCTGTCGTGCCAGCTGCATTAATGAATCGGCCAACG
CGCGGGGAGAGGCGGTTTGCGTATTGGGCGCTCTTCCGCTTCCTCGCTCACTGACTCGCTGCGCTCGGTC
GTTCGGCTGCGGCGAGCGGTATCAGCTCACTCAAAGGCGGTAATACGGTTATCCACAGAATCAGGGGATA
ACGCAGGAAAGAACATGTGAGCAAAAGGCCAGCAAAAGGCCAGGAACCGTAAAAAGGCCGCGTTGCTGGC
GTTTTTCCATAGGCTCCGCCCCCCTGACGAGCATCACAAAAATCGACGCTCAAGTCAGAGGTGGCGAAAC
CCGACAGGACTATAAAGATACCAGGCGTTTCCCCCTGGAAGCTCCCTCGTGCGCTCTCCTGTTCCGACCC
TGCCGCTTACCGGATACCTGTCCGCCTTTCTCCCTTCGGGAAGCGTGGCGCTTTCTCATAGCTCACGCTG
TAGGTATCTCAGTTCGGTGTAGGTCGTTCGCTCCAAGCTGGGCTGTGTGCACGAACCCCCCGTTCAGCCC
GACCGCTGCGCCTTATCCGGTAACTATCGTCTTGAGTCCAACCCGGTAAGACACGACTTATCGCCACTGG
CAGCAGCCACTGGTAACAGGATTAGCAGAGCGAGGTATGTAGGCGGTGCTACAGAGTTCTTGAAGTGGTG
GCCTAACTACGGCTACACTAGAAGAACAGTATTTGGTATCTGCGCTCTGCTGAAGCCAGTTACCTTCGGA
AAAAGAGTTGGTAGCTCTTGATCCGGCAAACAAACCACCGCTGGTAGCGGTGGTTTTTTTGTTTGCAAGC
AGCAGATTACGCGCAGAAAAAAAGGATCTCAAGAAGATCCTTTGATCTTTTCTACGGGGTCTGACGCTCA
GTGGAACGAAAACTCACGTTAAGGGATTTTGGTCATGAGATTATCAAAAAGGATCTTCACCTAGATCCTT
TTAAATTAAAAATGAAGTTTTAAATCAATCTAAAGTATATATGAGTAAACTTGGTCTGACAGTTACCAAT
GCTTAATCAGTGAGGCACCTATCTCAGCGATCTGTCTATTTCGTTCATCCATAGTTGCCTGACTCCCCGT
CGTGTAGATAACTACGATACGGGAGGGCTTACCATCTGGCCCCAGTGCTGCAATGATACCGCGAGACCCA
CGCTCACCGGCTCCAGATTTATCAGCAATAAACCAGCCAGCCGGAAGGGCCGAGCGCAGAAGTGGTCCTG
CAACTTTATCCGCCTCCATCCAGTCTATTAATTGTTGCCGGGAAGCTAGAGTAAGTAGTTCGCCAGTTAA
TAGTTTGCGCAACGTTGTTGCCATTGCTACAGGCATCGTGGTGTCACGCTCGTCGTTTGGTATGGCTTCA
TTCAGCTCCGGTTCCCAACGATCAAGGCGAGTTACATGATCCCCCATGTTGTGCAAAAAAGCGGTTAGCT
CCTTCGGTCCTCCGATCGTTGTCAGAAGTAAGTTGGCCGCAGTGTTATCACTCATGGTTATGGCAGCACT
GCATAATTCTCTTACTGTCATGCCATCCGTAAGATGCTTTTCTGTGACTGGTGAGTACTCAACCAAGTCA
TTCTGAGAATAGTGTATGCGGCGACCGAGTTGCTCTTGCCCGGCGTCAATACGGGATAATACCGCGCCAC
ATAGCAGAACTTTAAAAGTGCTCATCATTGGAAAACGTTCTTCGGGGCGAAAACTCTCAAGGATCTTACC
GCTGTTGAGATCCAGTTCGATGTAACCCACTCGTGCACCCAACTGATCTTCAGCATCTTTTACTTTCACC
AGCGTTTCTGGGTGAGCAAAAACAGGAAGGCAAAATGCCGCAAAAAAGGGAATAAGGGCGACACGGAAAT
GTTGAATACTCATACTCTTCCTTTTTCAATATTATTGAAGCATTTATCAGGGTTATTGTCTCATGAGCGG
ATACATATTTGAATGTATTTAGAAAAATAAACAAATAGGGGTTCCGCGCACATTTCCCCGAAAAGTGCCA
CCTGACGTCTAAGAAACCATTATTATCATGACATTAACCTATAAAAATAGGCGTATCACGAGGCCCTTTC
GTC
Features (pLannotate 1.2.2; 14 found; start..end, strand, type, name):
    137..236     +  misc_feature   bom (fragment): basis of mobility region from pBR322
    242..399     -  CDS            lacZα (fragment): LacZα fragment of β-galactosidase; lacZ fragment
    444..1175    +  CDS            TagRFP-T: TagRFP-T is a basic (constitutively fluorescent) red fluorescent protein published in 2008, derived from Entacmaea quadricolor. It has low acid sensitivity.
   1254..1287    +  protein_bind   lox71: Left element (LE) mutant of loxP (Araki et al., 2010). Cre-mediated recombination occurs in the 8-bp core sequence (GCATACAT). Cre recombinase
   1362..1757    +  CDS            BSD: blasticidin S deaminase; Aspergillus terreus BSD; confers resistance to blasticidin
   1764..1797    +  protein_bind   lox66: Right element (RE) mutant of loxP (Araki et al., 2010). Cre-mediated recombination occurs in the 8-bp core sequence (GCATACAT). Cre recombinase
   1866..1882    -  protein_bind   lac operator: The lac repressor binds to the lac operator to inhibit transcription in E. coli. This inhibition can be relieved by adding lactose or isopropyl-β-D-thiogalactopyranoside (IPTG). lac repressor encoded by lacI
   1890..1920    -  promoter       lac promoter: promoter for the E. coli lac operon
   1935..1956    -  protein_bind   CAP binding site: CAP binding activates transcription in the presence of cAMP. E. coli catabolite activator protein
   1969..2061    -  CDS            lacI (fragment): lac repressor; lacI; The lac repressor binds to the lac operator to inhibit transcription in E. coli. This inhibition can be relieved by adding lactose or isopropyl-β-D-thiogalactopyranoside (IPTG).
   2244..2832    -  rep_origin     ori: high-copy-number ColE1/pMB1/pBR322/pUC origin of replication
   3003..3863    -  CDS            AmpR: β-lactamase; bla; confers resistance to ampicillin, carbenicillin, and related antibiotics
   3864..3968    -  promoter       AmpR promoter: bla
   4063..35      +  CDS            rop (fragment) (across the origin): Rop protein, which maintains plasmids at low copy number; rop
