[The description below was written by a language model from this plasmid's Addgene catalogue record and pLannotate feature annotations shown in this document.]
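Description:
qTAG-C-sTagRFP-Blast is an empty donor-template plasmid for CRISPR-based endogenous tagging in mammalian cells, built on the pUC19 cloning backbone. It is maintained in E. coli as a high-copy plasmid through the ColE1/pUC origin and selected with ampicillin via the β-lactamase gene and its native promoter. Remnants of the pUC19 lac region (lacZα fragment, lac promoter and operator, CAP site) flank the cassette, and short fragments annotated as bom, rop and lacI are backbone residue with no stated function in the design.

The payload is a promoterless C-terminal tagging cassette that carries no gene of interest. The user adds homology arms on either side to direct integration at the 3' end of a chosen coding sequence. The cassette starts with a red fluorescent protein, named sTagRFP in the catalogue entry and matched by the automated annotation to TagRFP-T. This is followed by a blasticidin S deaminase (BSD) coding sequence. According to the stated purpose, the two are joined by a 2A element, although the feature table does not annotate one. No mammalian promoter is annotated in the plasmid, so expression of both the tag and the resistance marker would depend on in-frame insertion at the target locus, with the 2A element separating BSD from the tagged protein. Blasticidin selection should therefore enrich for correctly edited cells.

The BSD sequence is bracketed by lox71 and lox66, mutant loxP sites in the same orientation. This arrangement would allow Cre recombinase to excise the marker after selection and leave a recombined site with poor Cre affinity. The plasmid belongs to a modular scaffold series for fluorescent tagging of endogenous proteins.
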