Addgene plasmid #207712: qTAG-C-sTagRFP-Blast
Purpose: (Empty Backbone) Empty C-terminus donor cassette. Integrate homology arms to target the C-terminus insertion of a sTagRFP-2A-Blast cassette
Depositing lab: Laurence Pelletier. Depositing organization: Sinai Health System. Publication: qTAG: an adaptable plasmid scaffold for CRISPR-based endogenous tagging. Philip R, Sharma A, Matellan L, Erpf AC, Hsu WH, Tkach JM, Wyatt HDM, Pelletier L. EMBO J. 2024 Dec 12. doi: 10.1038/s44318-024-00337-5. PubMed 39668248.
Backbone
  Vector backbone: pUC19
  Backbone manufacturer: Invitrogen
  Backbone size (bp): 2686
  Vector type: Mammalian Expression, CRISPR ; Donor Cassette
  Selectable markers: Blasticidin
Growth in bacteria
  Bacterial resistance: Ampicillin, 100 μg/mL
  Growth temperature: 37°C
  Growth strain: DH5alpha
  Copy number: High Copy
Gene/Insert
  Gene/Insert name: None
Terms and licenses: Academic/Nonprofit Terms; Industry Terms: Not Available to Industry
Depositor comments: Please visit https://www.biorxiv.org/content/10.1101/2023.11.01.565029v3 for bioRxiv preprint.
How to cite: qTAG-C-sTagRFP-Blast was a gift from Laurence Pelletier (Addgene plasmid # 207712 ; http://n2t.net/addgene:207712 ; RRID:Addgene_207712)
